>Addgene plasmid #81038 | pHS3 | addgene partial sequence | sequence record 156426 | pRS-marker 5'-cggcatcagagcagattgta-3'
ATTCATCATTTTTTTTTTATTCTTTTTTTTGATTTCGGTTTCCTTGAAATTTTTTTGATTCGGTAATCTC
CGAACAGAAGGAAGAACGAAGGAAGGAGCACAGACTTAGATTGGTATATATACGCATATGTAGTGTTGAA
GAAACATGAAATTGCCCAGTATTCTTAACCCAACTGCACAGAACAAAAACCTGCAGGAAACGAAGATAAA
TCCAGCTGAAGCTTCGTACGCTGCAGGTCGACGGATCCCCGGGTTAATTAAGGCGCGCCAGATCTGTTTA
GCTTGCCTCGTCCCCGCCGGGTCACCCGGCCAGCGACATGGAGGCCCAGAATACCCTCCTTGACAGTCTT
GACGTGCGCAGCTCAGGGGCATGATGTGACTGTCGCCCGTACATTTAGCCCATACATCCCCATGTATAAT
CATTTGCATCCATACATTTTGATGGCCGCACGGCGCGAAGCAAAAATTACGGCTCCTCGCTGCAGACCTG
CGAGCAGGGAAACGCTCCCCTCACAGACGCGTTGAATTGTCCCCACGCCGCGCCCCTGTAGAGAAATATA
AAAGGTTAGGATTTGCCACTGAGGTTCTTCTTTCATATACTTCCTTTTAAAATCTTGCTAGGATACAGTT
CTCACATCACATCCGAACATAAACAACCATGGGTACCACTCTTGACGACACGGCTTACCGGTACCGCACC
AGTGTCCCGGGGGACGCCGAGGCCATCGAGGCACTGGATGGGTCCTTCACCACCGACACCGTCTTCCGCG
TCACCGCCACCGGGGACGGCTTCACCCTGCGGGAGGTGCCGGTGGACCCGCCCCTGACCAAGGTGTTCCC
CGACGACGAATCGGACGACGAATCGGACGACGGGGAGGACGGCGACCCGGACTCCCGGACGTTCGTCGCG
TACGGGGACGACGGCGACCTGGCGGGCTT
