>Addgene plasmid #81038 | pHS3 | addgene partial sequence | sequence record 156429 | M13pUC-Rev 5'-AGCGGATAACAATTTCACACAGG-3'
ATTACGCCAAGCTCGAATTAACCCTCACTAAAGGGAACAAAAGCTGGTACCGGGCCCCCCCTCGAGGTCG
ACGCTCTCCCTTATGCGACTCCTGCATTAGGAAGCAGCCCAGTAGTAGGTTGAGGCCGTTGAGCACCGCC
GCCGCAAGGAATGGTGCATGCAAGGAGATGGCGCCCAACAGTCCCCCGGCCACGGGGCCTGCCACCATAC
CCACGCCGAAACAAGCGCTCATGAGCCCGAAGTGGCGAGCCCGATCTTCCCCATCGGTGATGTCGGCGAT
ATAGGCGCCAGCAACCGCACCTGTGGCGCCGGTGATGCCGGCCACGATGCGTCCGGCGTAGAGGATCCAC
GAAAATGATGTGAATGAATACATGAAAGATTCATGAGATCTGACAACATGGTAGACGTGTGTGTCTCATG
GAAATTGATGCAGTTGAAGACATGTGCGTCACGAAAAAAGAAATCAATCCTACACAGGGCTTAAGGGCAA
ATGTATTCATGTGTGTCACGAAAAGTGATGTAACTAAATACACGATTACCATGGAAATTAACGTACCTTT
TTTGTGCGTGTATTGAAATATTATGACATATTACAGAAAGGGTTCGCAAGTCCTGTTTCTATGCCTTTCT
CTTAGTAATTCACGAAATAAACCTATGGTTTACGAAATGATCCACGAAAATCATGTTATTATTTACATCA
ACATATCGCGAAAATTCATGTCATGTCCACATTAACATCATTGCAGAGCAACAATTCATTTTCATAGAGA
AATTTGCTACTATCACTCATTAGTACTACCATTGGTACCTACTACTTTGAATTGTACTACCGCTGGGCGT
TATTAGGTGTGAAACCACGAAAAGTTCAACATAACTTCGAATAAAGTCGCGGAAGAAAGTAAACAGCTAT
TGCTACTCAAATGAGGTTTGCAGAAGCTTGTTGAAGCATGATGAAGCGTTTCTAACGCACTATT
