>Addgene plasmid #81038 | pHS3 | addgene partial sequence | sequence record 157926 | TEF-terminator-F 5'-CCCAGATGCGAAGTTAAGTG-3'
GCGTCATCGTATGTGAATGCTGGGTCGCTATACTGGCTGTCGATTCGATACTAACGCCGCCATCCAGTGT
CGAAAACGAACTCGAATTCATCGATGATATCAGATCCACTAGTGGCCTATGCAAAACTGTATTATAAGTA
AATGCATGTATACTAAACTCACAAATTAGAGCTTCAATTTAATTATATCAGTTATTACCCTATGCGGTGT
GAAATACCGCACAGATGCGTAAGGAGAAAATACCGCATCAGGAAATTGTAAGCGTTAATATTTTGTTAAA
ATTCGCGTTAAATTTTTGTTAAATCAGCTCATTTTTTAACCAATAGGCCGAAATCGGCAAAATCCCTTAT
AAATCAAAAGAATAGACCGAGATAGGGT
[37 nt withheld, positions 379-415]
AAAGAACGTGGACTCCAACGTCAAAGG
[49 nt withheld, positions 443-491]
T
[91 nt withheld, positions 493-583]
G
[124 nt withheld, positions 585-708]
CCATTCGCCATTCAGGCTGCGCAACTGTTGGGAAGGGCGATCGGTGCGGGCCTCTTCGCTATTACGCCAG
CTGGCGAAGGGGGGATGTGCTGCAAGGCGATTAAGTTGGGTAACGCCAGGGTTTTCCCAGTCACGACGTT
GTAAAACGACGGCCAGTGAATTGTAATACGACTCACTATAGGGCGAATTGGAGCTCCACCGCGGTGGCGG
CCGCTCTAGAACTAGTGGATCCCCCGGGCTGCAGGAATTCGACTTGAAGAACATCCCAATGATGCCAGCT
GG
