>Addgene plasmid #81038 | pHS3 | addgene partial sequence | sequence record 158525 | pBluescript-SK 5'-tctagaactagtggatc-3'
AGACATCCCAATGATGCCAGCTGGTGAACCAGTCTTGGAAGCTATCTTCGAAGTTGATGCTAACGGTATC
TTGAAGGTTACTGCCGTCGAAAAGTCTACCGGTAAGTCTTCTAACATCACTATCTCTAACGCTGTTGGTA
GATTGTCTTCTGAAGAAATTGAAAAGATGGTTAACCAAGCTGAAGAGTTCAAGGCTGCCGATGAAGCTTT
TGCCAAGAAGCACGAAGCTAGACAAAGATTGGAATCCTACGTTGCCTCCATCGAACAAACTGTCACTGAC
CCAGTCTTGTCTTCTAAATTGAAGAGAGGTTCCAAGTCCAAGATTGAAGCTGCTTTGTCCGATGCTTTGG
CTGCTTTGCAAATCGAAGACCCATCTGCTGATGAATTGAGAAAGGCTGAAGTTGGTTTGAAGAGAGTTGT
CACCAAGGCCATGTCTTCTCGTTAAGACTGCATTCATCACATATATATGAATATTACTTATATTGTATAT
AAATTTTGTTTTCTCTTAACTTTGTATCCTTAATAAAATAAAATTCACAAGTATCACAATTAAAATATTT
GTTTTTCTTTCGCGTAAATATTTAGCTTGATAACTGTTACTGATATCTCTGAGGAAAGTTGATCAAGAGC
CAATAATAATCTATATACTGGTTAAAACAAATCAGTGCCGGTAACGCTTTTTGTATCTTGAGATGGCGTA
TTACTACTCCAGCATTCGAGTTAAGAAAAAGTCTAAAAATGGTTTTTTTCATCCAAAATATTAAATTTTA
CTTTTATTACATACAACTTTTTAAACTAATATACACATTTTAGCAGATGCGCGCACCTGCGTTGTTACCA
CAACTCTTATGAGGCCCGCGGACAGCATCAAACTGTAAGATTCCGCCACATTTTATACACTCTGGTCCTT
TAACTGGCAAACCTTCGGGCGTAATGCCCAATTTTTCGCCTTTGTCTTTTGCCTTTTTCACTTCACG
