>Addgene plasmid #81038 | pHS3 | addgene partial sequence | sequence record 159531 | sHO-F 5'-gctgggcgttattaggtgtg-3'
ATAACTTCGAATAAAGTCGCGGAAGAAAGTAAACAGCTATTGCTACTCAAATGAGGTTTGCAGAAGCTTG
TTGAAGCATGATGAAGCGTTCTAAACGCACTATTCATCATTAAATATTTAAAGCTCATAAAATTGTATTC
AATTCCTATTCTAAATGGCTTTTATTTCTATTACAACTATTAGCTCTAAATCCATATCCTCATAAGCAGC
AATCAATTCCATCTATACTTTAAAATGCTTTCTGAAAACACGACTATTCTGATGGCTAACGGTGAAATTA
AAGACATCGCAAACGTCACGGCTAACTCTTACGTTATGTGCGCAGATGGCTCCGCTGCCCGCGTCATAAA
TGTCACACAGGGCTATCAGAAAATCTATAATATACAGCAAAAAACCAAACACAGAGCTTTTGAAGGTGAA
CCTGGTAGGTTAGATCCCAGGCGTAGAACAGTTTATCAGCGTCTTGCATTACAATGTACTGCAGGTCATA
AATTGTCAGTCAGGGTCCCTACCAAACCACTGTTGGAAAAAAGTGGTAGAAATGCCACCAAATATAAAGT
GAGATGGAGAAATCTGCAGCAATGTCAGACGCTTGATGGTAGGATAATAATAATTCCAAAAAACCATCAT
AAGACATTCCCAATGACAGTTGAAGGTGAGTTTGCCGCAAAACGCTTCATAGAAGAAATGGAGCGCTCTA
AAGGAGAATATTTCAACTTTGACATTGAAGTTAGAGATTTGGATTATCTTGATGCTCAATTGAGAATTTC
TAGCTGCATAAGATTTGGTCCAGTACTCACAGGAAATGGTGTTTTATCTAAATTTCTCACTGGACGTAGT
GACCTTGTAACTCCTGCTGTAAAAAGTATGGCTTGGATGCTTGGTCTGTGGTTAGGTGACGGTACAACAA
AAGAGCCAGAAATCTCAGTAGATAGCTTGGATCCTAAGCTAATGGAGAGTTTAAGAGAAAATGCGAAAAT
CTGGGGTCTCTACCTTACGGTTTGTGACGATCACGTTCCGCTACGTGCCAAACATGTAAGGCTTCATTAT
GGAGATGG
