[The description below was written by a language model from this plasmid's Addgene catalogue record.]
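Description:
pHS3 is a yeast expression plasmid built on pRS316, a yeast–E. coli shuttle vector of the centromeric (CEN/ARS, low copy in yeast) pRS series, although the record itself does not list the yeast replication elements. In bacteria it is maintained as a high-copy plasmid under ampicillin selection. In yeast it is selected with nourseothricin (clonNAT), because the original URA3 auxotrophic marker of pRS316 was replaced with a roughly 1.3 kb NAT (NATMX) dominant drug-resistance cassette. The TEF promoter listed in the record belongs to this cassette and drives the resistance gene, not HO. The total size is given as about 9.2 kb.

The functional payload is the S. cerevisiae HO endonuclease gene, introduced as a 3.8 kb EcoRI–SalI fragment from YCp50-HO that carries HO together with its endogenous promoter, so expression follows the gene's native regulation. HO makes a site-specific double-strand break at the MAT locus, which triggers mating-type interconversion by gene conversion from the silent mating cassettes. Transient presence of the plasmid in a heterothallic (ho) haploid therefore allows cells to switch mating type. Switched cells can then mate with unswitched neighbours to form diploids, matching the depositor's stated uses of mating-type switching and diploidization. The dominant NAT marker makes the plasmid usable in prototrophic or wild strains lacking a ura3 mutation. The record notes that sites in the multiple cloning site may no longer be unique after these modifications. No feature table was supplied, so element positions and orientations are not documented.
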