Addgene plasmid #81038: pHS3
Purpose: HO endonuclease expression
Depositing lab: John McCusker. Depositing organization: Duke University.
Backbone
  Vector backbone: pRS316
  Backbone size w/o insert (bp): 8690
  Total vector size (bp): 9198
  Modifications to backbone: First, 3.8 kb EcoRI-SalI fragment from YCp50-HO containing HO gene (with promoter) cloned into EcoRI-SalI site in pRS316. MCS may not contain unique restriction sites. The plasmid does not have a ApaI site except in URA3. Next, 0.8kb URA3 cassette replaced with 1.3kb NAT cassette.
  Vector type: Yeast Expression
  Selectable markers: NAT (select with Nourseothricin/clonNAT)
Growth in bacteria
  Bacterial resistance: Ampicillin, 100 μg/mL
  Growth temperature: 37°C
  Growth strain: DH5alpha
  Copy number: High Copy
Gene/Insert
  Gene/Insert name: NATMX - HO endonuclease
  Species: S. cerevisiae (budding yeast)
  Insert size (bp): 1308
  Promoter: TEF
  Cloning method: Ligation Independent Cloning
  Sequencing primers: 5′ unknown
Terms and licenses: Academic/Nonprofit Terms; Industry Terms: Not Available to Industry
Depositor comments: The plasmid contains HO sequence with its endogenous promoter. Can be used for mating type switch, diploidization.
How to cite: pHS3 was a gift from John McCusker (Addgene plasmid # 81038 ; http://n2t.net/addgene:81038 ; RRID:Addgene_81038)
